Addgene plasmid #71926: pAC1426-pX-sgRNA-47xPBSb
Purpose: (Empty Backbone) Cloning vector for expression of sgRNA-47xPBSb
Depositing lab: Albert Cheng. Depositing organization: Jackson Laboratory. Publication: Casilio: a versatile CRISPR-Cas9-Pumilio hybrid for gene regulation and genomic labeling. Cheng AW, Jillette N, Lee P, Plaskon D, Fujiwara Y, Wang W, Taghbalout A, Wang H. Cell Res. 2016 Feb;26(2):254-7. doi: 10.1038/cr.2016.3. Epub 2016 Jan 15. PubMed 26768771.
Backbone
  Vector backbone: pX330; pUC ori vector
  Vector type: Mammalian Expression, CRISPR
  Promoter: U6
Growth in bacteria
  Bacterial resistance: Ampicillin, 100 μg/mL
  Growth temperature: 37°C
  Growth strain: DH5alpha
  Copy number: Unknown
Gene/Insert
  Cloning method: Unknown
  Sequencing primers: 5′ gagggcctatttcccatgattcc; 3′ gccatttgtctgcagaattggc
Terms and licenses: Academic/Nonprofit Terms; Industry Terms: Not Available to Industry
Depositor comments: Please visit http://casil.io for more information, updates, and protocols.
How to cite: pAC1426-pX-sgRNA-47xPBSb was a gift from Albert Cheng (Addgene plasmid # 71926)
