[The description below was written by a language model from this plasmid's Addgene catalogue record and pLannotate feature annotations shown in this document.]
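Description:
pAC1426-pX-sgRNA-47xPBSb is an empty-backbone cloning vector of about 3.7 kb, derived from pX330, for expressing a modified Streptococcus pyogenes single guide RNA in mammalian cells. It belongs to the Casilio system, a CRISPR-Cas9/Pumilio hybrid platform for gene regulation and genomic labeling. The plasmid is propagated in E. coli through a high-copy pUC/ColE1-type origin and selected with ampicillin via the bla (AmpR) gene and its own promoter. The annotation also shows an M13/f1-type phage origin, a single AAV2 inverted terminal repeat left over from the pX330 lineage, and short bom and rop fragments. These appear to be backbone remnants rather than functional parts of the design. No Cas9 coding sequence is annotated, and the small plasmid size suggests that Cas9 or dCas9 must be supplied from a separate construct.

The payload is a human U6 RNA polymerase III promoter followed by the sgRNA scaffold, which the automated annotation detects as a tracrRNA fragment and, roughly 550 nt further downstream, a second gRNA scaffold fragment. The unannotated interval between them is the likely position of the array indicated by the name, 47 copies of the "PBSb" Pumilio/PUF binding site appended to the guide, although the feature table does not label it. In Casilio, such sites recruit effector or fluorescent proteins fused to a PUF domain programmed to recognize that motif, so a long array concentrates many molecules at one dCas9-targeted locus, which suits applications such as imaging of genomic loci. Users insert their own target-specific spacer downstream of U6, but the record does not state the cloning method or the sites used.
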