Features (pLannotate 1.2.2; 11 found; start..end, strand, type, name):
      9..249     +  promoter       U6 promoter: RNA polymerase III promoter for human U6 snRNA
    294..361     +  misc_RNA       tracrRNA (fragment): trans-activating CRISPR RNA for the Streptococcus pyogenes CRISPR/Cas9 system
    912..954     +  misc_RNA       gRNA scaffold (fragment): guide RNA scaffold for the Streptococcus pyogenes CRISPR/Cas9 system
   1002..1142    +  repeat_region  AAV2 ITR: inverted terminal repeat of adeno-associated virus serotype 2 inverted
   1147..1198    -  misc_feature   bom (fragment): basis of mobility region from pBR322
   1217..1597    +  rep_origin     M13 ori (sequence partly withheld): M13 bacteriophage origin of replication; arrow indicates direction of (+) strand synthesis
   1673..1722    -  misc_feature   bom (fragment): basis of mobility region from pBR322
   1824..1859    -  CDS            rop (fragment): Rop protein, which maintains plasmids at low copy number; rop
   1954..2058    +  promoter       AmpR promoter: bla
   2059..2919    +  CDS            AmpR: β-lactamase; bla; confers resistance to ampicillin, carbenicillin, and related antibiotics
   3090..3678    +  rep_origin     ori: high-copy-number ColE1/pMB1/pBR322/pUC origin of replication
>Addgene plasmid #71926 | pAC1426-pX-sgRNA-47xPBSb | depositor full sequence | sequence record 134363 | pAC1426-pX-sgRNA-47xPBSb sequence 3739 bps
GGCGCGCCGAGGGCCTATTTCCCATGATTCCTTCATATTTGCATATACGATACAAGGCTGTTAGAGAGAT
AATTGGAATTAATTTGACTGTAAACACAAAGATATTAGTACAAAATACGTGACGTAGAAAGTAATAATTT
CTTGGGTAGTTTGCAGTTTTAAAATTATGTTTTAAAATGGACTATCATATGCTTACCGTAACTTGAAAGT
ATTTCGATTTCTTGGCTTTATATATCTTGTGGAAAGGACGAAACACCGGGTCTTCGAGAAGACCTGTTTA
AGAGCTATGCTGGAAACAGCATAGCAAGTTTAAATAAGGCTAGTCCGTTATCAACTTGAAAAAGTGGCAC
CGAGTCGGTGCCAATTGGGTCTCCAGATTTGATATAGCCTTGATATAGCCTTGATATAGCCTTGATATAG
CCTTGATATAAGATTTGATATAGCCTTGATATAGCCTTGATATAGCCTTGATATAGCCTTGATATAAGAT
TTGATATACCTTGATATAGCCTTGATATAGCCTTGATATAGCCTTGATATAAGATTTGATATAGCCTTGA
TATAGCCTTGATATAGCCTTGATATAGCCTTGATATAGCCTTGATATAGCCTTGATATAAGATTTGATAT
AGCCTTGATATAGCCTTGATATAGCCTTGATATAGCCTTGATATAAGATTTGATATAGCCTTGATATAGC
CTTGATATAGCCTTGATATAGCCTTGATATAAGATTTGATATAGCCTTGATATAGCCTTGATATAGCCTT
GATATAGCCTTGATATAAGATTTGATATAGCCTTGATATAGCCTTGATATAGCCTTGATATAGCCTTGAT
ATAAGATTTGATATAGCCTTGATATAGCCTTGATATAGCCTTGATATAGCCTTGATATAAGATCTTTTTT
TGTTTTAGAGCTAGAAATAGCAAGTTAAAATAAGGCTAGTCCGTAGCGCGTGCGCCAATTCTGCAGACAA
ATGGCGGCGCGCCGCGGCCGCAGGAACCCCTAGTGATGGAGTTGGCCACTCCCTCTCTGCGCGCTCGCTC
GCTCACTGAGGCCGGGCGACCAAAGGTCGCCCGACGCCCGGGCTTTGCCCGGGCGGCCTCAGTGAGCGAG
CGAGCGCGCAGCTGCCTGCAGGGGCGCCTGATGCGGTATTTTCTCCTTACGCATCTGTGCGGTATTTCAC
ACCGCATA
[142 nt withheld, positions 1199-1340]
C
[141 nt withheld, positions 1342-1482]
CCTTTGACGTTGGAGTCCACGTTCTTT
[37 nt withheld, positions 1510-1546]
ACCCTATCTCGGGCTATTCTTTTGATTTATAAGGGATTTTGCCGATTTCGGCCTATTGGTTAAAAAATGA
GCTGATTTAACAAAAATTTAACGCGAATTTTAACAAAATATTAACGTTTACAATTTTATGGTGCACTCTC
AGTACAATCTGCTCTGATGCCGCATAGTTAAGCCAGCCCCGACACCCGCCAACACCCGCTGACGCGCCCT
GACGGGCTTGTCTGCTCCCGGCATCCGCTTACAGACAAGCTGTGACCGTCTCCGGGAGCTGCATGTGTCA
GAGGTTTTCACCGTCATCACCGAAACGCGCGAGACGAAAGGGCCTCGTGATACGCCTATTTTTATAGGTT
AATGTCATGATAATAATGGTTTCTTAGACGTCAGGTGGCACTTTTCGGGGAAATGTGCGCGGAACCCCTA
TTTGTTTATTTTTCTAAATACATTCAAATATGTATCCGCTCATGAGACAATAACCCTGATAAATGCTTCA
ATAATATTGAAAAAGGAAGAGTATGAGTATTCAACATTTCCGTGTCGCCCTTATTCCCTTTTTTGCGGCA
TTTTGCCTTCCTGTTTTTGCTCACCCAGAAACGCTGGTGAAAGTAAAAGATGCTGAAGATCAGTTGGGTG
CACGAGTGGGTTACATCGAACTGGATCTCAACAGCGGTAAGATCCTTGAGAGTTTTCGCCCCGAAGAACG
TTTTCCAATGATGAGCACTTTTAAAGTTCTGCTATGTGGCGCGGTATTATCCCGTATTGACGCCGGGCAA
GAGCAACTCGGTCGCCGCATACACTATTCTCAGAATGACTTGGTTGAGTACTCACCAGTCACAGAAAAGC
ATCTTACGGATGGCATGACAGTAAGAGAATTATGCAGTGCTGCCATAACCATGAGTGATAACACTGCGGC
CAACTTACTTCTGACAACGATCGGAGGACCGAAGGAGCTAACCGCTTTTTTGCACAACATGGGGGATCAT
GTAACTCGCCTTGATCGTTGGGAACCGGAGCTGAATGAAGCCATACCAAACGACGAGCGTGACACCACGA
TGCCTGTAGCAATGGCAACAACGTTGCGCAAACTATTAACTGGCGAACTACTTACTCTAGCTTCCCGGCA
ACAATTAATAGACTGGATGGAGGCGGATAAAGTTGCAGGACCACTTCTGCGCTCGGCCCTTCCGGCTGGC
TGGTTTATTGCTGATAAATCTGGAGCCGGTGAGCGTGGAAGCCGCGGTATCATTGCAGCACTGGGGCCAG
ATGGTAAGCCCTCCCGTATCGTAGTTATCTACACGACGGGGAGTCAGGCAACTATGGATGAACGAAATAG
ACAGATCGCTGAGATAGGTGCCTCACTGATTAAGCATTGGTAACTGTCAGACCAAGTTTACTCATATATA
CTTTAGATTGATTTAAAACTTCATTTTTAATTTAAAAGGATCTAGGTGAAGATCCTTTTTGATAATCTCA
TGACCAAAATCCCTTAACGTGAGTTTTCGTTCCACTGAGCGTCAGACCCCGTAGAAAAGATCAAAGGATC
TTCTTGAGATCCTTTTTTTCTGCGCGTAATCTGCTGCTTGCAAACAAAAAAACCACCGCTACCAGCGGTG
GTTTGTTTGCCGGATCAAGAGCTACCAACTCTTTTTCCGAAGGTAACTGGCTTCAGCAGAGCGCAGATAC
CAAATACTGTCCTTCTAGTGTAGCCGTAGTTAGGCCACCACTTCAAGAACTCTGTAGCACCGCCTACATA
CCTCGCTCTGCTAATCCTGTTACCAGTGGCTGCTGCCAGTGGCGATAAGTCGTGTCTTACCGGGTTGGAC
TCAAGACGATAGTTACCGGATAAGGCGCAGCGGTCGGGCTGAACGGGGGGTTCGTGCACACAGCCCAGCT
TGGAGCGAACGACCTACACCGAACTGAGATACCTACAGCGTGAGCTATGAGAAAGCGCCACGCTTCCCGA
AGGGAGAAAGGCGGACAGGTATCCGGTAAGCGGCAGGGTCGGAACAGGAGAGCGCACGAGGGAGCTTCCA
GGGGGAAACGCCTGGTATCTTTATAGTCCTGTCGGGTTTCGCCACCTCTGACTTGAGCGTCGATTTTTGT
GATGCTCGTCAGGGGGGCGGAGCCTATGGAAAAACGCCAGCAACGCGGCCTTTTTACGGTTCCTGGCCTT
TTGCTGGCCTTTTGCTCACATGT
