>Addgene plasmid #71926 | pAC1426-pX-sgRNA-47xPBSb | addgene partial sequence | sequence record 136752 | hU6-F 5'-GAGGGCCTATTTCCCATGATT-3'
GGCTGTTAGAGAGATAATTGGAATTAATTTGACTGTAAACACAAAGATATTAGTACAAAATACGTGACGT
AGAAAGTAATAATTTCTTGGGTAGTTTGCAGTTTTAAAATTATGTTTTAAAATGGACTATCATATGCTTA
CCGTAACTTGAAAGTATTTCGATTTCTTGGCTTTATATATCTTGTGGAAAGGACGAAACACCGGGTCTTC
GAGAAGACCTGTTTAAGAGCTATGCTGGAAACAGCATAGCAAGTTTAAATAAGGCTAGTCCGTTATCAAC
TTGAAAAAGTGGCACCGAGTCGGTGCCAATTGGGTCTCCAGATTTGATATAGCCTTGATATAGCCTTGAT
ATAGCCTTGATATAGCCTTGATATAAGATTTGATATAGCCTTGATATAGCCTTGATATAGCCTTGATATA
GCCTTGATATAAGATTTGATATACCTTGATATAGCCTTGATATAGCCTTGATATAGCCTTGATATAAGAT
TTGATATAGCCTTGATATAGCCTTGATATAGCCTTGATATAGCCTTGATATAGCCTTGATATAGCCTTGA
TATAAGATTTGATATAGCCTTGATATAGCCTTGATATAGCCTTGATATAGCCTTGATATAAGATTTGATA
TAGCCTTGATATAGCCTTGATATAGCCTTGATATAGCCTTGATATAAGATTTGATATAGCCTTGATATAG
CCTTGATATAGCCTTGATATAGCCTTGATATAAGATTTGATATAGCCTTGATATAGCCTTGATATAGCCT
TGATATAGCCTTGATATAAGATTTGATATAGCCTTGATATAGCCTTGATATAGCCTTGATATAGCCTTGA
TATAAGATCTTTTTTTGTTTTAGAGCTAGAAATAGCAAGTTAAAATAAGGCTAGTCCGTAGCGCGTGCGC
CAATTCTGCAGACAA
