>Addgene plasmid #71926 | pAC1426-pX-sgRNA-47xPBSb | addgene partial sequence | sequence record 136924 | pK03-R 5'-TTAATGCGCCGCTACAGGGCG-3'
AATACCGCACAGATGCGTAAGGAGAAAATACCGCATCAGGCGCCCCTGCAGGCAGCTGCGCGCT
